>Addgene plasmid #217168 | pCMV-hAT-4_Crp | addgene full sequence | sequence record 443175 | Addgene NGS Result
GACATTGATTATTGACTAGTTATTAATAGTAATCAATTACGGGGTCATTAGTTCATAGCCCATATATGGA
GTTCCGCGTTACATAACTTACGGTAAATGGCCCGCCTGGCTGACCGCCCAACGACCCCCGCCCATTGACG
TCAATAATGACGTATGTTCCCATAGTAACGCCAATAGGGACTTTCCATTGACGTCAATGGGTGGAGTATT
TACGGTAAACTGCCCACTTGGCAGTACATCAAGTGTATCATATGCCAAGTACGCCCCCTATTGACGTCAA
TGACGGTAAATGGCCCGCCTGGCATTATGCCCAGTACATGACCTTATGGGACTTTCCTACTTGGCAGTAC
ATCTACGTATTAGTCATCGCTATTACCATGGTGATGCGGTTTTGGCAGTACATCAATGGGCGTGGATAGC
GGTTTGACTCACGGGGATTTCCAAGTCTCCACCCCATTGACGTCAATGGGAGTTTGTTTTGGCACCAAAA
TCAACGGGACTTTCCAAAATGTCGTAACAACTCCGCCCCATTGACGCAAATGGGCGGTAGGCGTGTACGG
TGGGAGGTCTATATAAGCAGAGCTCTCTGGCTAACTAGAGAACCCACTGCTTACTGGCTTATCGAAATTA
ATACGACTCACTATAGGGAGACCCAAGCTTGGTACCGAGCTCGGATCCACTAGTAACGGCCGCCAGTGTG
CTGGAATTCGCCGCCACCATGAGCGGCTACAAATATAAAAGCGGCAGCCAGAAGCATAAAGAGGTGAAAC
AGCGCGAACTGAAAGAAGCGAAAGGCCATCAGAGCATCCTGCAGTTTTTTAAAACCGACAAGGCCTTTCT
GCAAAGCGGCAGCGGCAATACCTTAACCCGCGAAGTGGATGAGCAGAAACAGGACGGCAACGATTTTAAC
ATTGAAACGGTGAGCGTGGCCACCGATGATGAAGAGAAACTGCCGGATGCCAGCTGTGACAGCAACCTGA
TGCTGAGCAAGGATAGCCAGGTGATTAGCCCGCTGGCGCCTTTACGTAGCGAAGAAGGCCTGCAGAAAAC
CGGTGAAAGCAGCACCACCCTGAGCGATAGCTGCTTTTTTAAAGATCCTGGCCTGTGGCCGAAGCTGATT
ACCGATAGCGTGCGCCAGAAAATTGTGCTGAGCGGCGTGTTAACCTTTGAGGAGATGTGGAAACTGGCGA
AAAGCATCCCTAAAGATGTGGGCGGCCATAAGTTTCCGGAGTTTCTGCTGAAGTGCAAAACCAGCAACGG
CGAGCAACTGCCTCGTGATTGGTTAGTTTGGAGCCCGACCAACCAAGCGCTGTATTGCTTTCCGTGCTGG
TTACTGTCAGAAGGCCGCCAAAAACAGTGTAGCATGCTGGCCAAAAGCGAAGGCTATAGCCCGAACGTGA
AAAAATGGCAGAAACTGTACAACGAGCTGCCTGAGCATGAGAAAAGCATTGAACACAAGACCTGCTATTG
CCAGTGGAAGGAACTGCAGCAGAGCCTGTCAGGTGGTCATGGCGTGGATAGCGAAGTGCAGAAACAGATT
CTGACCGAAGCGACCCGCTGGAAAGAAATTCTGGAGCGCCTGCTGGATGTGACCCTGTATTTAGCGAGCC
GCGGTTTAGCATTCCAGGGCGATAACAACCTGATTGGCGATCCGCATAACGGCAACTTTCTGGGCACCCT
GGAGTTAATCGCCCATTACGATAGCATCACCCGCGACCATCTGGCCAAAGTGAAACAGAAGCAGACCGAG
GGCAAAACCATGCAAGGCCAGGCCCATTATCTGAGCTGGGAAAGCCAGAACGAATTTACCGAACTGTGCG
GCAAAAGCGTGCAGAAAGCCATTCTGGCGGAGCGCGAAAAAGCGATTTACTACAGCATCATCTGCGATGC
CACCCCGGATGTGTCACATCAGGAACAGCATGTGCTGATTTTCCAGTTCGTGGTGCATAACAAGGACACC
GGCACCTTTAACATTAAAGAGCGCTTCTTCGAATTTATCAACTTCGACCTGAAAAACGGCGAACAGATCG
CCGAGATGCTGATTGCGAGCCTGAAACGCCACAACATTCCGCTGGATGATTGTCGTGGCCAGGGCTTTGA
TAACGGCAGCAACATGAGCGGCAAGATTAAAGGCGTGCAGGCCTGCATTATGAGCAAAAACGAACTGGCC
GTGTATAGCCCTTGTGCGAGCCATAGCTTAAATCTGGTGGGCGTGAATGCGGCAGCGGCATGTACTGAAA
CCCTGACCTTTTTTGGCTGCGTGCAGCAGCTGTTTGTGTTTTTCAGCGCGAGCCCGGTGCGCTGGAAAAT
TATCACCGACAAGATTCATTGCAGCCTGCATAGCCTGAGCGATACCTGTTGGAGCGCACGTGCGGATGCA
ATTCGCCCGTTAACCAAACACCTGCCGGGCATTCTGGAAGCACTGGAATGCGCGCTGGAACTGAACCTGA
CCCATAAGGCGCAGAGCCAACTGGAAGCGCTGAAACGCTACTTTAGCAGCTTTAGCTGCTTACTGCTGGC
GAGCTTTTGGTATAAAGTGCTGAGCAGCATTGATGACCGCAACAAAATTTTACAGGCGCGCGGCATTAGC
TTAGAAAGCGAGGCAGCGCTGATTGCGGATATTATTGAGGAAGTGAAGCAGCTGCGTGACCAGTGGCCTA
AGATTCTGCAGGAGGCCTGCTTAGTTGCAGAAGGCATGGGCATACTGCCTCAGCTGCCGAAAAAGCGCGG
CAAGAAACAGAAACGCTTTCACGATGACACCGCCGAAGAAAGCTGCAGCACCATTAGCGAAAACGACCCG
GAAAGCCTGTTTCGCCGCAATGTGTTCGATGCCACCCTGGACAACGTGATCTATGGTCTGGAGCGCCGCT
TTAAAGCGACCAACAACATCTGCTTTACCTTTCGCAGCGTGCTGAAATATGTGACCCTGGAGCCTGAGGA
ACTGGATAAGGCGAGCAAATGCCTGCTGCATCGCTATCCTACCGACCTGAGCGAAAACTTTCCGTGCGAA
ATGCTGCATCTGAAGAAGAACTTCAAAAGCACCTTCGGCAAAGAATATGAACTGCCGCCGCTGATCTTAC
TGAACGAGATCTACAAAAAGCAGCTGCAGCTGATCTTTAGCGAAGTGTGCATCGCGATTCGCATTTTTTG
CACCCTGCCTGTGACCGTTGCAGAAGCGGAACGCAGCTTTAGCAAGCTGGCGCTGATTAAAAACTGCCGC
CGCAGCACTATGGGTCAAGAGCGCTTAAGCCATCTGGCGATCCTGAGCATCGAGTGTGAACTGGCGCGCG
AGATTGACTTTGGCGAAATCATCCACGACTTCGCGATGAAAAAAGCCCGCAAGATCAAACTGTGATGAGC
GGCCGCTCGAGCATGCATCTAGAGGGCCCTATTCTATAGTGTCACCTAAATGCTAGAGCTCGCTGATCAG
CCTCGACTGTGCCTTCTAGTTGCCAGCCATCTGTTGTTTGCCCCTCCCCCGTGCCTTCCTTGACCCTGGA
AGGTGCCACTCCCACTGTCCTTTCCTAATAAAATGAGGAAATTGCATCGCATTGTCTGAGTAGGTGTCAT
TCTATTCTGGGGGGTGGGGTGGGGCAGGACAGCAAGGGGGAGGATTGGGAAGACAATAGCAGGCATGCTG
GGGATGCGGTGGGCTCTATGGCTTCTGAGGCGGAAAGAACCAGCTGGGGCTCTAGGGGGTATCCCC
[124 nt withheld, positions 3707-3830]
C
[91 nt withheld, positions 3832-3922]
A
[49 nt withheld, positions 3924-3972]
CCTTTGACGTTGGAGTCCACGTTCTTT
[37 nt withheld, positions 4000-4036]
ACCCTATCTCGGTCTATTCTTTTGATTTATAAGGGATTTTGCCGATTTCGGCCTATTGGTTAAAAAATGA
GCTGATTTAACAAAAATTTAACGCGAATTAATTCTGTGGAATGTGTGTCAGTTAGGGTGTGGAAAGTCCC
CAGGCTCCCCAGCAGGCAGAAGTATGCAAAGCATGCATCTCAATTAGTCAGCAACCAGGTGTGGAAAGTC
CCCAGGCTCCCCAGCAGGCAGAAGTATGCAAAGCATGCATCTCAATTAGTCAGCAACCATAGTCCCGCCC
CTAACTCCGCCCATCCCGCCCCTAACTCCGCCCAGTTCCGCCCATTCTCCGCCCCATGGCTGACTAATTT
TTTTTATTTATGCAGAGGCCGAGGCCGCCTCTGCCTCTGAGCTATTCCAGAAGTAGTGAGGAGGCTTTTT
TGGAGGCCTAGGCTTTTGCAAAAAGCTCCCCGAAATGACCGACCAAGCGACGCCCAACCTGCCATCACGA
GATTTCGATTCCACCGCCGCCTTCTATGAAAGGTTGGGCTTCGGAATCGTTTTCCGGGACGCCGGCTGGA
TGATCCTCCAGCGCGGGGATCTCATGCTGGAGTTCTTCGCCCACCCCAACTTGTTTATTGCAGCTTATAA
TGGTTACAAATAAAGCAATAGCATCACAAATTTCACAAATAAAGCATTTTTTTCACTGCATTCTAGTTGT
GGTTTGTCCAAACTCATCAATGTATCTTATCATGTCTGTATACCGTCGACCTCTAGCTAGAGCTTGGCGT
AATCATGGTCATAGCTGTTTCCTGTGTGAAATTGTTATCCGCTCACAATTCCACACAACATACGAGCCGG
AAGCATAAAGTGTAAAGCCTGGGGTGCCTAATGAGTGAGCTAACTCACATTAATTGCGTTGCGCTCACTG
CCCGCTTTCCAGTCGGGAAACCTGTCGTGCCAGCTGCATTAATGAATCGGCCAACGCGCGGGGAGAGGCG
GTTTGCGTATTGGGCGCTCTTCCGCTTCCTCGCTCACTGACTCGCTGCGCTCGGTCGTTCGGCTGCGGCG
AGCGGTATCAGCTCACTCAAAGGCGGTAATACGGTTATCCACAGAATCAGGGGATAACGCAGGAAAGAAC
ATGTGAGCAAAAGGCCAGCAAAAGGCCAGGAACCGTAAAAAGGCCGCGTTGCTGGCGTTTTTCCATAGGC
TCCGCCCCCCTGACGAGCATCACAAAAATCGACGCTCAAGTCAGAGGTGGCGAAACCCGACAGGACTATA
AAGATACCAGGCGTTTCCCCCTGGAAGCTCCCTCGTGCGCTCTCCTGTTCCGACCCTGCCGCTTACCGGA
TACCTGTCCGCCTTTCTCCCTTCGGGAAGCGTGGCGCTTTCTCATAGCTCACGCTGTAGGTATCTCAGTT
CGGTGTAGGTCGTTCGCTCCAAGCTGGGCTGTGTGCACGAACCCCCCGTTCAGCCCGACCGCTGCGCCTT
ATCCGGTAACTATCGTCTTGAGTCCAACCCGGTAAGACACGACTTATCGCCACTGGCAGCAGCCACTGGT
AACAGGATTAGCAGAGCGAGGTATGTAGGCGGTGCTACAGAGTTCTTGAAGTGGTGGCCTAACTACGGCT
ACACTAGAAGAACAGTATTTGGTATCTGCGCTCTGCTGAAGCCAGTTACCTTCGGAAAAAGAGTTGGTAG
CTCTTGATCCGGCAAACAAACCACCGCTGGTAGCGGTGGTTTTTTTGTTTGCAAGCAGCAGATTACGCGC
AGAAAAAAAGGATCTCAAGAAGATCCTTTGATCTTTTCTACGGGGTCTGACGCTCAGTGGAACGAAAACT
CACGTTAAGGGATTTTGGTCATGAGATTATCAAAAAGGATCTTCACCTAGATCCTTTTAAATTAAAAATG
AAGTTTTAAATCAATCTAAAGTATATATGAGTAAACTTGGTCTGACAGTTACCAATGCTTAATCAGTGAG
GCACCTATCTCAGCGATCTGTCTATTTCGTTCATCCATAGTTGCCTGACTCCCCGTCGTGTAGATAACTA
CGATACGGGAGGGCTTACCATCTGGCCCCAGTGCTGCAATGATACCGCGAGACCCACGCTCACCGGCTCC
AGATTTATCAGCAATAAACCAGCCAGCCGGAAGGGCCGAGCGCAGAAGTGGTCCTGCAACTTTATCCGCC
TCCATCCAGTCTATTAATTGTTGCCGGGAAGCTAGAGTAAGTAGTTCGCCAGTTAATAGTTTGCGCAACG
TTGTTGCCATTGCTACAGGCATCGTGGTGTCACGCTCGTCGTTTGGTATGGCTTCATTCAGCTCCGGTTC
CCAACGATCAAGGCGAGTTACATGATCCCCCATGTTGTGCAAAAAAGCGGTTAGCTCCTTCGGTCCTCCG
ATCGTTGTCAGAAGTAAGTTGGCCGCAGTGTTATCACTCATGGTTATGGCAGCACTGCATAATTCTCTTA
CTGTCATGCCATCCGTAAGATGCTTTTCTGTGACTGGTGAGTACTCAACCAAGTCATTCTGAGAATAGTG
TATGCGGCGACCGAGTTGCTCTTGCCCGGCGTCAATACGGGATAATACCGCGCCACATAGCAGAACTTTA
AAAGTGCTCATCATTGGAAAACGTTCTTCGGGGCGAAAACTCTCAAGGATCTTACCGCTGTTGAGATCCA
GTTCGATGTAACCCACTCGTGCACCCAACTGATCTTCAGCATCTTTTACTTTCACCAGCGTTTCTGGGTG
AGCAAAAACAGGAAGGCAAAATGCCGCAAAAAAGGGAATAAGGGCGACACGGAAATGTTGAATACTCATA
CTCTTCCTTTTTCAATATTATTGAAGCATTTATCAGGGTTATTGTCTCATGAGCGGATACATATTTGAAT
GTATTTAGAAAAATAAACAAATAGGGGTTCCGCGCACATTTCCCCGAAAAGTGCCACCTGACGTCGACGG
ATCGGGAGATCTCCCGATCCCCTATGGTGCACTCTCAGTACAATCTGCTCTGATGCCGCATAGTTAAGCC
AGTATCTGCTCCCTGCTTGTGTGTTGGAGGTCGCTGAGTAGTGCGCGAGCAAAATTTAAGCTACAACAAG
GCAAGGCTTGACCGACAATTGCATGAAGAATCTGCTTAGGGTTAGGCGTTTTGCGCTGCTTCGCGATGTA
CGGGCCAGATATACGCGTT
Features (pLannotate 1.2.2; 20 found; start..end, strand, type, name):
      1..380     +  enhancer       CMV enhancer: human cytomegalovirus immediate early enhancer
    381..584     +  promoter       CMV promoter: human cytomegalovirus (CMV) immediate early promoter
    580..613     +  LTR            5' LTR (truncated) (fragment): truncated 5' long terminal repeat (LTR) from HIV-1
    629..647     +  promoter       T7 promoter: promoter for bacteriophage T7 RNA polymerase
   1347..1367    -  intron         CMV intron (fragment): modified intron A from human cytomegalovirus
   3393..3411    -  promoter       SP6 promoter: promoter for bacteriophage SP6 RNA polymerase
   3437..3661    +  polyA_signal   bGH poly(A) signal: bovine growth hormone polyadenylation signal
   3665..3686    +  promoter       SV40 promoter (fragment): SV40 enhancer and early promoter
   3707..4135    +  rep_origin     f1 ori (sequence partly withheld): f1 bacteriophage origin of replication; arrow indicates direction of (+) strand synthesis
   4149..4478    +  promoter       SV40 promoter: SV40 enhancer and early promoter
   4491..4649    +  CDS            ble (fragment): BLE_KLEPN - Experimental evidence at protein level: Swiss-Prot protein existence level 1. Binding protein with a strong affinity to the bleomycin family of antibiotics. Binds to CL990; an antimitotic-antibiotic compound. From Klebsiella pneumoniae.
   4644..4765    +  polyA_signal   SV40 poly(A) signal: SV40 polyadenylation signal
   4838..4854    -  protein_bind   lac operator: The lac repressor binds to the lac operator to inhibit transcription in E. coli. This inhibition can be relieved by adding lactose or isopropyl-β-D-thiogalactopyranoside (IPTG). lac repressor encoded by lacI
   4862..4892    -  promoter       lac promoter: promoter for the E. coli lac operon
   4907..4928    -  protein_bind   CAP binding site: CAP binding activates transcription in the presence of cAMP. E. coli catabolite activator protein
   4941..5033    -  CDS            lacI (fragment): lac repressor; lacI; The lac repressor binds to the lac operator to inhibit transcription in E. coli. This inhibition can be relieved by adding lactose or isopropyl-β-D-thiogalactopyranoside (IPTG).
   5216..5804    -  rep_origin     ori: high-copy-number ColE1/pMB1/pBR322/pUC origin of replication
   5975..6835    -  CDS            AmpR: β-lactamase; bla; confers resistance to ampicillin, carbenicillin, and related antibiotics
   6836..6940    -  promoter       AmpR promoter: bla
   6999..7051    -  misc_feature   bom (fragment): basis of mobility region from pBR322
