[The description below was written by a language model from this plasmid's Addgene catalogue record and pLannotate feature annotations shown in this document.]
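Description:
pCMV-hAT-4_Crp is a 7.2 kb mammalian expression plasmid built on a pCMV backbone. It drives transient production of the hAT-4_Crp transposase, a hAT-superfamily DNA transposon enzyme recorded as deriving from Alligator mississippiensis. It is propagated in E. coli as a high-copy plasmid through a ColE1/pUC-type origin and selected with ampicillin via the β-lactamase gene and its native promoter. An f1 origin is also present, along with remnants typical of general cloning backbones: a lac promoter/operator with CAP site, a lacI fragment and a bom fragment.

The expression cassette begins with the human cytomegalovirus immediate-early enhancer and promoter, followed by a T7 promoter. It ends with a reverse-oriented SP6 promoter and the bovine growth hormone polyadenylation signal. The automated annotation does not label the transposase coding sequence. The roughly 2.7 kb unannotated interval between the T7 and SP6 promoters is where the insert presumably lies. The short "CMV intron" hit inside this interval and the brief HIV-1 LTR fragment next to the CMV promoter are probably incidental sequence matches rather than functional elements. The cloning sites are not recorded.

Downstream, an SV40 early promoter precedes only a fragment of the bleomycin/zeocin resistance gene and an SV40 poly(A) signal. A functional mammalian selection marker therefore does not appear to be present.

The plasmid comes from a survey of DNA transposons tested for activity in human cells. It would typically serve as the helper, supplying transposase in trans alongside a separate donor plasmid carrying the matching transposon ends, for transposition assays or genome engineering. The donor is not part of this record.
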