Addgene plasmid #217168: pCMV-hAT-4_Crp
Purpose: Mammalian expression vector for expression of hAT-4_Crp transposase (CMV promoter)
Depositing lab: Haoyi Wang. Depositing organization: Institute of Zoology, Chinese Academy of Sciences. Publication: Heterologous survey of 130 DNA transposons in human cells highlights their functional divergence and expands the genome engineering toolbox. Zhang T, Tan S, Tang N, Li Y, Zhang C, Sun J, Guo Y, Gao H, Cai Y, Sun W, Wang C, Fu L, Ma H, Wu Y, Hu X, Zhang X, Gee P, Yan W, Zhao Y, Chen Q, Guo B, Wang H, Zhang YE. Cell. 2024 Jul 11;187(14):3741-3760.e30. doi: 10.1016/j.cell.2024.05.007. Epub 2024 Jun 5. PubMed 38843831.
Backbone
  Vector backbone: pCMV
  Vector type: Mammalian Expression
Growth in bacteria
  Bacterial resistance: Ampicillin, 100 μg/mL
  Growth temperature: 37°C
  Growth strain: DH5alpha
  Copy number: High Copy
Gene/Insert
  Gene/Insert name: hAT-4_Crp transposase
  Species: Alligator mississippiensis
  Cloning method: Restriction Enzyme; 5′ cloning site Unknown (unknown if destroyed); 3′ cloning site Unknown (unknown if destroyed)
Terms and licenses: Academic/Nonprofit Terms; Industry Terms: Not Available to Industry
How to cite: pCMV-hAT-4_Crp was a gift from Haoyi Wang (Addgene plasmid # 217168 ; http://n2t.net/addgene:217168 ; RRID:Addgene_217168)
